Addgene plasmid #169092: pAGM55351
Purpose: MoClo level 1 35S promoter-BvADHα-Nos terminator transcription unit
Depositing lab: Sylvestre Marillonnet. Depositing organization: Leibniz Institute of Plant Biochemistry (IPB). Publication: Engineering Betalain Biosynthesis in Tomato for High Level Betanin Production in Fruits. Grutzner R, Schubert R, Horn C, Yang C, Vogt T, Marillonnet S. Front Plant Sci. 2021 Jun 9;12:682443. doi: 10.3389/fpls.2021.682443. eCollection 2021. PubMed 34177999.
Backbone
  Vector backbone: pICH75055
  Backbone manufacturer: Sylvestre Marillonnet
  Vector type: Plant Expression ; MoClo Cloning Vector
Growth in bacteria
  Bacterial resistance: Ampicillin, 100 μg/mL
  Growth temperature: 37°C
  Growth strain: DH5alpha
  Copy number: High Copy
Gene/Insert
  Gene/Insert name: 35S promoter-BvADHα-Nos terminator (alt name: BvADHα)
  Species: Beta vulgaris
  Cloning method: Restriction Enzyme; 5′ cloning site Unknown (unknown if destroyed)
Terms and licenses: Academic/Nonprofit Terms; Industry Terms: Not Available to Industry
How to cite: pAGM55351 was a gift from Sylvestre Marillonnet (Addgene plasmid # 169092 ; http://n2t.net/addgene:169092 ; RRID:Addgene_169092)
