[The description below was written by a language model from this plasmid's Addgene catalogue record and pLannotate feature annotations shown in this document.]
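Description:
pAGM55351 is a MoClo (Golden Gate modular cloning) level 1 plant expression construct built in the pICH75055 backbone. It carries a single assembled transcription unit for BvADHα, the arogenate dehydrogenase alpha gene from Beta vulgaris. The backbone is a binary-type vector. Nopaline C58 left and right T-DNA border repeats flank the plant cassette, and the region outside the borders holds a high-copy ColE1/pUC origin for propagation in E. coli. That region also contains the incP oriV with its trfA replication initiator, which supports broad-host-range maintenance such as in Agrobacterium. Bacterial selection is by ampicillin through the β-lactamase gene and its promoter.

Reading from the left border, the main unit begins with a long CaMV 35S promoter; upstream viral sequence in this region is annotated as a fragment of a CaMV open reading frame. The promoter is followed by the TMV Ω translational enhancer. The coding region that follows is annotated by homology as an Arabidopsis TyrA-type arogenate dehydrogenase fragment, which is consistent with the recorded BvADHα insert. A NOS terminator and polyadenylation signal close the unit across the sequence origin.

The feature table also shows a second TMV Ω leader followed by a bar (phosphinothricin acetyltransferase) coding sequence before the right border. The catalogue entry does not mention this element, and no promoter or terminator is annotated for it, so its role is not stated in the record.

The associated work concerns engineering betalain biosynthesis in tomato fruit for betanin production. In that setting, an enzyme of tyrosine biosynthesis would presumably increase precursor supply. As a level 1 module, the plasmid is intended for combination with other transcription units into higher-level multigene constructs, and its T-DNA borders would also allow direct plant delivery.
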