Features (pLannotate 1.2.2; 16 found; start..end, strand, type, name):
     24..276     +  terminator     NOS terminator: nopaline synthase terminator and poly(A) signal
    523..576     +  misc_feature   TMV Ω: translational enhancer from the tobacco mosaic virus 5'-leader sequence (Gallie et al., 1988)
    585..1133    +  CDS            bar: PAT_STRHY - Experimental evidence at protein level: Swiss-Prot protein existence level 1. Inactivates phosphinothricin (PPT) by transfer of an acetyl group from acetyl CoA. Can also acetylate demethylphosphinothricin but not PTT or glutamate. This enzyme is an effector of phosphinothricin tripeptide (PTT or bialaphos) resistance. From Streptomyces hygroscopicus. Introduced by genetic manipulation and expressed in glufosinate-tolerant maize by Dekalb Genetics.
   1515..1539    +  misc_feature   RB T-DNA repeat: right border repeat from nopaline C58 T-DNA
   1651..1671    -  CDS            TetR (fragment): tetracycline resistance regulatory protein; tetR
   1698..2843    -  CDS            trfA: TRFA_ECOLX - Experimental evidence at protein level: Swiss-Prot protein existence level 1. Also involved in plasmid copy number control, promoting intermolecular coupling of protein bound iterons at oriV, which inhibits replication initiation. From Escherichia coli.
   3179..3767    -  rep_origin     ori: high-copy-number ColE1/pMB1/pBR322/pUC origin of replication
   3938..4798    -  CDS            AmpR: β-lactamase; bla; confers resistance to ampicillin, carbenicillin, and related antibiotics
   4799..4903    -  promoter       AmpR promoter: bla
   4990..5621    -  rep_origin     oriV: incP origin of replication
   5713..5737    +  misc_feature   LB T-DNA repeat: left border repeat from nopaline C58 T-DNA
   5845..6651    +  CDS            IBMP_CAMVB (fragment): Experimental evidence at protein level: Swiss-Prot protein existence level 1. Enhances the ribosomal termination-reinitiation event leading to the translation of major open reading frames on the polycistronic viral RNAs. From Cauliflower mosaic virus (strain Bari 1) (CaMV).
   6835..7180    +  promoter       CaMV 35S promoter: strong constitutive promoter from cauliflower mosaic virus
   7132..7178    +  promoter       minimal CaMV 35S promoter: minimal 35S promoter from cauliflower mosaic virus
   7209..7262    +  misc_feature   TMV Ω: translational enhancer from the tobacco mosaic virus 5'-leader sequence (Gallie et al., 1988)
   7532..8317    +  CDS            TYRAAT2 (fragment): TYRA2_ARATH - Experimental evidence at protein level: Swiss-Prot protein existence level 1. Involved in the biosynthesis of tyrosine. Has a weak prephenate dehydrogenase activity. From Arabidopsis thaliana (Mouse-ear cress).
>Addgene plasmid #169092 | pAGM55351 | addgene full sequence | sequence record 335666 | Addgene NGS Result
GCTTGATCCTCTAGAGTCAAGCAGATCGTTCAAACATTTGGCAATAAAGTTTCTTAAGATTGAATCCTGT
TGCCGGTCTTGCGATGATTATCATATAATTTCTGTTGAATTACGTTAAGCATGTAATAATTAACATGTAA
TGCATGACGTTATTTATGAGATGGGTTTTTATGATTAGAGTCCCGCAATTATACATTTAATACGCGATAG
AAAACAAAATATAGCGCGCAAACTAGGATAAATTATCGCGCGCGGTGTCATCTATGTTACTAGATCGACG
CTACTATTGTCTTCCACTGGGTGTCAAAGGAGTGTCAGTTAATTAAAGAGTGTCGGGGCCGACACTCTTA
ATGGAAGTAAAAGTGTGGGTTTTGCTGCACCGACACTCTTAATTTAAGAGTGTCGGGGTCCCGATGAAAC
CGACGCTTTTAATTTAAGAGTGTGGGTTTTTCCACACCGACACTCTTATGAATGTTACCCTAAATTCCCC
AATCCTATACTGTATAAGAGCTCATTTTTACAACAATTACCAACAACAACAAACAACAAACAACATTACA
ATTACATTTACAATTATCGATACAATGTCTCCTGAAAGAAGGCCTGCTGATATTAGAAGGGCTACTGAGG
CTGATATGCCTGCTGTGTGCACTATTGTGAATCATTACATTGAGACTTCTACTGTGAATTTCAGGACTGA
GCCTCAAGAACCACAAGAGTGGACTGATGATCTTGTGAGGCTTAGAGAGAGGTATCCTTGGCTTGTTGCT
GAAGTGGATGGTGAAGTGGCTGGTATTGCTTATGCTGGTCCTTGGAAGGCTAGGAATGCTTACGATTGGA
CTGCTGAGTCTACTGTTTACGTGTCTCCTAGGCATCAAAGAACTGGTCTTGGATCTACTCTTTACACTCA
TCTTTTGAAGTCTTTGGAGGCTCAGGGTTTCAAGTCTGTGGTTGCTGTGATTGGACTTCCTAATGATCCT
TCTGTGAGGATGCATGAGGCTCTTGGTTATGCTCCTAGGGGAATGCTTAGAGCTGCTGGTTTCAAACATG
GAAATTGGCATGATGTGGGATTCTGGCAGCTTGATTTCTCTCTTCCTGTTCCTCCTAGACCTGTTCTTCC
TGTGACTGAGATTTGAGCTTACTCCACCTAAATACTATGCCGGTTCAAATAAGAAAGTAATGATTATGTA
CCCAAATAATACATTTATAAGATGTATGTGTGTGATGGACATGTTTCTGTATCGTACCAAAACTAAATAG
GTGGCTTTTATCCCAAAAAAGTGCTTTCGTTTGATGACCTTATGATTTCTAAAGAGTGTTGTTGTTGCTG
CTTATGTTTAATAAAAGTGATGTATATTATCAGTTGATTTCCCCACGTGGAAGGGGTGATTATATTGCAC
AAAATTAAGTTAAAAGTAACATTGTGGTGTAATAAAAACCCTAGTGAATTTATAACCTATAAGTAAGTGG
TGCAGTAGTGAATTTATCACGAAGTGGTTTAAACTATCAGTGTTTGACAGGATATATTGGCGGGTAAACC
TAAGAGAAAAGAGCGTTTATTAGAATAATCGGATATTTAAAAGGGCGTGAAAAGGTTTATCCGTTCGTCC
ATTTGTATGTGCATGCCAACCACAGGGTTCCCCAGATCAGGCGCTGGCTGCTGAACCCCCAGCCGGAACT
GACCCCACAAGGCCCTAGCGTTTGCAATGCACCAGGTCATCATTGACCCAGGCGTGTTCCACCAGGCCGC
TGCCTCGCAACTCTTCGCAGGCTTCGCCGACCTGCTCGCGCCACTTCTTCACGCGGGTGGAATCCGATCC
GCACATGAGGCGGAAGGTTTCCAGCTTGAGCGGGTACGGCTCCCGGTGCGAGCTGAAATAGTCGAACATC
CGTCGGGCCGTCGGCGACAGCTTGCGGTACTTCTCCCATATGAATTTCGTGTAGTGGTCGCCAGCAAACA
GCACGACGATTTCCTCGTCGATCAGGACCTGGCAACGGGACGTTTTCTTGCCACGGTCCAGGACGCGGAA
GCGGTGCAGCAGCGACACCGATTCCAGGTGCCCAACGCGGTCGGACGTGAAGCCCATCGCCGTCGCCTGT
AGGCGCGACAGGCATTCCTCGGCCTTCGTGTAATACCGGCCATTGATCGACCAGCCCAGGTCCTGGCAAA
GCTCGTAGAACGTGAAGGTGATCGGCTCGCCGATAGGGGTGCGCTTCGCGTACTCCAACACCTGCTGCCA
CACCAGTTCGTCATCGTCGGCCCGCAGCTCGACGCCGGTGTAGGTGATCTTCACGTCCTTGTTGACGTGG
AAAATGACCTTGTTTTGCAGCGCCTCGCGCGGGATTTTCTTGTTGCGCGTGGTGAACAGGGCAGAGCGGG
CCGTGTCGTTTGGCATCGCTCGCATCGTGTCCGGCCACGGCGCAATATCGAACAAGGAAAGCTGCATTTC
CTTGATCTGCTGCTTCGTGTGTTTCAGCAACGCGGCCTGCTTGGCCTCGCTGACCTGTTTTGCCAGGTCC
TCGCCGGCGGTTTTTCGCTTCTTGGTCGTCATAGTTCCTCGCGTGTCGATGGTCATCGACTTCGCCAAAC
CTGCCGCCTCCTGTTCAAGACGACGCGAACGCTCCACGGCGGCCGATGGCGCGGGCAGGGCAGGGGGAGC
CAGTTGCACGCTGTCGCGCTCGATCTTGGCCGTAGCTTGCTGGACCATCGAGCCGACGGACTGGAAGGTT
TCGCGGGGCGCACGCATGACGGTGCGGCTTGCGATGGTTTCGGCATCCTCGGCGGAAAACCCCGCGTCGA
TCAGTTCTTGCCTGTATGCCTTCCGGTCAAACGTCCGATTCATTCACCCTCCTTGCGGGATTGCCCCGAC
TCACGCCGGGGCAATGTGCCCTTATTCCTGATTTGACCCGCCTGGTGCCTTGGTGTCCAGATAATCCACC
TTATCGGCAATGAAGTCGGTCCCGTAGACCGTCTGGCCGTCCTTCTCGTACTTGGTATTCCGAATCTTGC
CCTGCACGAATACCAGCGACCCCTTGCCCAAATACTTGCCGTGGGCCTCGGCCTGAGAGCCAAAACACTT
GATGCGGAAGAAGTCGGTGCGCTCCTGCTTGTCGCCGGCATCGTTGCGCCACATCTAGGATCTGCCAGGA
ACCGTAAAAAGGCCGCGTTGCTGGCGTTTTTCCATAGGCTCCGCCCCCCTGACGAGCATCACAAAAATCG
ACGCTCAAGTCAGAGGTGGCGAAACCCGACAGGACTATAAAGATACCAGGCGTTTCCCCCTGGAAGCTCC
CTCGTGCGCTCTCCTGTTCCGACCCTGCCGCTTACCGGATACCTGTCCGCCTTTCTCCCTTCGGGAAGCG
TGGCGCTTTCTCATAGCTCACGCTGTAGGTATCTCAGTTCGGTGTAGGTCGTTCGCTCCAAGCTGGGCTG
TGTGCACGAACCCCCCGTTCAGCCCGACCGCTGCGCCTTATCCGGTAACTATCGTCTTGAGTCCAACCCG
GTAAGACACGACTTATCGCCACTGGCAGCAGCCACTGGTAACAGGATTAGCAGAGCGAGGTATGTAGGCG
GTGCTACAGAGTTCTTGAAGTGGTGGCCTAACTACGGCTACACTAGAAGAACAGTATTTGGTATCTGCGC
TCTGCTGAAGCCAGTTACCTTCGGAAAAAGAGTTGGTAGCTCTTGATCCGGCAAACAAACCACCGCTGGT
AGCGGTGGTTTTTTTGTTTGCAAGCAGCAGATTACGCGCAGAAAAAAAGGATCTCAAGAAGATCCTTTGA
TCTTTTCTACGGGGTCTGACGCTCAGTGGAACGAAAACTCACGTTAAGGGATTTTGGTCATGAGATTATC
AAAAAGGATCTTCACCTAGATCCTTTTAAATTAAAAATGAAGTTTTAAATCAATCTAAAGTATATATGAG
TAAACTTGGTCTGACAGTTACCAATGCTTAATCAGTGAGGCACCTATCTCAGCGATCTGTCTATTTCGTT
CATCCATAGTTGCCTGACTCCCCGTCGTGTAGATAACTACGATACGGGAGGGCTTACCATCTGGCCCCAG
TGCTGCAATGATACCGCGAGAACCACGCTCACCGGCTCCAGATTTATCAGCAATAAACCAGCCAGCCGGA
AGGGCCGAGCGCAGAAGTGGTCCTGCAACTTTATCCGCCTCCATCCAGTCTATTAATTGTTGCCGGGAAG
CTAGAGTAAGTAGTTCGCCAGTTAATAGTTTGCGCAACGTTGTTGCCATTGCTACAGGCATCGTGGTGTC
ACGCTCGTCGTTTGGTATGGCTTCATTCAGCTCCGGTTCCCAACGATCAAGGCGAGTTACATGATCCCCC
ATGTTGTGCAAAAAAGCGGTTAGCTCCTTCGGTCCTCCGATCGTTGTCAGAAGTAAGTTGGCCGCAGTGT
TATCACTCATGGTTATGGCAGCACTGCATAATTCTCTTACTGTCATGCCATCCGTAAGATGCTTTTCTGT
GACTGGTGAGTACTCAACCAAGTCATTCTGAGAATAGTGTATGCGGCGACCGAGTTGCTCTTGCCCGGCG
TCAATACGGGATAATACCGCGCCACATAGCAGAACTTTAAAAGTGCTCATCATTGGAAAACGTTCTTCGG
GGCGAAAACTCTCAAGGATCTTACCGCTGTTGAGATCCAGTTCGATGTAACCCACTCGTGCACCCAACTG
ATCTTCAGCATCTTTTACTTTCACCAGCGTTTCTGGGTGAGCAAAAACAGGAAGGCAAAATGCCGCAAAA
AAGGGAATAAGGGCGACACGGAAATGTTGAATACTCATACTCTTCCTTTTTCAATATTATTGAAGCATTT
ATCAAGGTTATTGTCTCATGAGCGGATACATATTTGAATGTATTTAGAAAAATAAACAAATAGGGGTTCC
GCGCACGAATTGGCCAGCGCTGCCATTTTTGGGGTGAGGCCGTTCGCGGCCGAGGGGCGCAGCCCCTGGG
GGGATGGGAGGCCCGCGTTAGCGGGCCGGGAGGGTTCGAGAAGGGGGGGCACCCCCCTTCGGCGTGCGCG
GTCACGCGCACAGGGCGCAGCCCTGGTTAAAAACAAGGTTTATAAATATTGGTTTAAAAGCAGGTTAAAA
GACAGGTTAGCGGTGGCCGAAAAACGGGCGGAAACCCTTGCAAATGCTGGATTTTCTGCCTGTGGACAGC
CCCTCAAATGTCAATAGGTGCGCCCCTCATCTGTCAGCACTCTGCCCCTCAAGTGTCAAGGATCGCGCCC
CTCATCTGTCAGTAGTCGCGCCCCTCAAGTGTCAATACCGCAGGGCACTTATCCCCAGGCTTGTCCACAT
CATCTGTGGGAAACTCGCGTAAAATCAGGCGTTTTCGCCGATTTGCGAGGCTGGCCAGCTCCACGTCGCC
GGCCGAAATCGAGCCTGCCCCTCATCTGTCAACGCCGCGCCGGGTGAGTCGGCCCCTCAAGTGTCAACGT
CCGCCCCTCATCTGTCAGTGAGGGCCAAGTTTTCCGCGAGGTATCCACAACGCCGGCGGCCGCGGTGTCT
CGCACACGGCTTCGACGGCGTTTCTGGCGCGTTTGCAGGGCCATAGACGGCCGCCAGCCCAGCGGCGAGG
GCAACCAGCCCGGTGAGCGTCGCAAAGGAGATCCTGATCTGACTGATGGGCTGCCTGTATCGAGTGGTGA
TTTTGTGCCGAGCTGCCGGTCGGGGAGCTGTTGGCTGGCTGGTGGCAGGATATATTGTGGTGTAAACAAA
TTGACGCTTAGACAACTTAATAACACATTGCGGACGTTTTTAATGTACTGGGGTGGATGCAGTGGGCCCC
ACTCTGTGAAGACAAGCAAGAATTCAAGCTTGGAGGAATTCCAATCCCACAAAAATCTGAGCTTAACAGC
ACAGTTGCTCCTCTCAGAGCAGAATCGGGTATTCAACACCCTCATATCAACTACTACGTTGTGTATAACG
GTCCACATGCCGGTATATACGATGACTGGGGTTGTACAAAGGCGGCAACAAACGGCGTTCCCGGAGTTGC
ACACAAGAAATTTGCCACTATTACAGAGGCAAGAGCAGCAGCTGACGCGTACACAACAAGTCAGCAAACA
GACAGGTTGAACTTCATCCCCAAAGGAGAAGCTCAACTCAAGCCCAAGAGCTTTGCTAAGGCCCTAACAA
GCCCACCAAAGCAAAAAGCCCACTGGCTCACGCTAGGAACCAAAAGGCCCAGCAGTGATCCAGCCCCAAA
AGAGATCTCCTTTGCCCCGGAGATTACAATGGACGATTTCCTCTATCTTTACGATCTAGGAAGGAAGTTC
GAAGGTGAAGGTGACGACACTATGTTCACCACTGATAATGAGAAGGTTAGCCTCTTCAATTTCAGAAAGA
ATGCTGACCCACAGATGGTTAGAGAGGCCTACGCAGCAAGTCTCATCAAGACGATCTACCCGAGTAACAA
TCTCCAGGAGATCAAATACCTTCCCAAGAAGGTTAAAGATGCAGTCAAAAGATTCAGGACTAATTGCATC
AAGAACACAGAGAAAGACATATTTCTCAAGATCAGAAGTACTATTCCAGTATGGACGATTCAAGGCTTGC
TTCATAAACCAAGGCAAGTAATAGAGATTGGAGTCTCTAAAAAGGTAGTTCCTACTGAATCTAAGGCCAT
GCATGGAGTCTAAGATTCAAATCGAGGATCTAACAGAACTCGCCGTCAAGACTGGCGAACAGTTCATACA
GAGTCTTTTACGACTCAATGACAAGAAGAAAATCTTCGTCAACATGGTGGAGCACGACACTCTGGTCTAC
TCCAAAAATGTCAAAGATACAGTCTCAGAAGATCAAAGGGCTATTGAGACTTTTCAACAAAGGATAATTT
CGGGAAACCTCCTCGGATTCCATTGCCCAGCTATCTGTCACTTCATCGAAAGGACAGTAGAAAAGGAAGG
TGGCTCCTACAAATGCCATCATTGCGATAAAGGAAAGGCTATCATTCAAGATCTCTCTGCCGACAGTGGT
CCCAAAGATGGACCCCCACCCACGAGGAGCATCGTGGAAAAAGAAGAGGTTCCAACCACGTCTACAAAGC
AAGTGGATTGATGTGACATCTCCACTGACGTAAGGGATGACGCACAATCCCACTATCCTTCGCAAGACCC
TTCCTCTATATAAGGAAGTTCATTTCATTTGGAGAGGACACGCTCGAGTATAAGAGCTCATTTTTACAAC
AATTACCAACAACAACAAACAACAAACAACATTACAATTACATTTACAATTATCGATACAATGATTTCAC
TCTCTTCTTTTCATCCTTCCTCCACCACCGCCACCGCCACCGCCGCCGCCGCCACCACCCACCCACCTCA
ACAATGTCCCGCTTTTTCCTCTCCTCCGTCGCATCTCTCGCTTCCTTTACGCCACCCTCGCCAACACCTT
GTAGTTCGGTGCGGTGGAGGTGGTTCGGCCTCCGAATCGGTATTTAACCGTGATAGTGCTGCTACTCGTG
TTTCTAATGATCATCTTGACGTTAGTAAAAGAGATGTTAAGCTTAAGATTGCTATTATTGGGTTTGGTAA
CTTTGGCCAGTTTTTGGCTAAGACAATGGCTAAGCAAGGTCATAGAGTGTTGGCTTACTCACGCTCGGAC
TACTCCCGCGCTGCTAAGGAGATCGGCGTCGAGTATTTTACTGACGCCGATGACCTCTGCGAGGAGCACC
CTGAGGTTATTCTGTTGTGCACATCCATCCTCTCAACGGAGAAGGTCCTCCGATCACTCCCCCTCCACCG
GCTCCGTCGTTCAACCCTCTTTGCGGATGTTCTCTCGGTCAAGGAATTTCCTCGATCGCTCTTCCTTCAA
CTACTTCCTAAGGACTTTGATATCCTATGCACCCACCCTATGTTTGGCCCAGACTCGGGCAAAGACGGGT
GGGGTGGACTACCTTTTGTGTTCGATAAAGTTAGAGTCGGATCAGATCAGAGTCGGACATCTCGTGCTGA
GGCATTCCTAGACGTGTTTAGGAATGCCGGGTGTAGGATGGTGGAAATGAGTTGTGTTGATCATGACAAG
CATGCAGCCGGATCTCAATTTATTACACATATGATGGGACGAGTTTTGGAGAAATTGGCCTTGGAAAATA
CACCAATTAATACAAAAGGGTACGAAAGTTTGTTAAATTTGGTGGATAATACTGCAAGGGATAGTTTTGA
GTTGTTTTACGGGTTGTTTTTGTACAATAAAAATGCAATGGAGCAATTGGATAGAATGGATTGGGCTTTC
GAGATGGTAAAAAAGCAACTTTCGGGATATTTGCATGATCTTGTTAGAAAACAATTGATGTTGGAGGGTA
ATAATGATCAAGCTGAGGTTACTTTTGACAAACCATTGATGCTTCCTTCTCCTACTATTAATCCTCCACA
AATAGTTCCCTCTGCTGATATGGCTGAGAAGAAGCATGATTTAGTGGTGGTTAATGGTACTAGATAG
